>Addgene plasmid #97035 | 371-T | addgene full sequence | sequence record 182503 | Addgene NGS Result
TTCTTGAAGACGAAAGGGCCTCGTGATACGCCTATTTTTATAGGTTAATGTCATGATAATAATGGTTTCT
TAGACGTCAGGTGGCACTTTTCGGGGAAATGTGCGCGGAACCCCTATTTGTTTATTTTTCTAAATACATT
CAAATATGTATCCGCTCATGAGACAATAACCCTGATAAATGCTTCAATAACATTGAAAAAGGAAGAGTAT
GAGTATTCAACATTTCCGTGTCGCCCTTATTCCCTTTTTTGCGGCATTTTGCCTTCCTGTTTTTGCTCAC
CCAGAAACGCTGGTGAAAGTAAAAGATGCTGAAGATCAGTTGGGTGCACGAGTGGGTTACATCGAACTGG
ATCTCAACAGCGGTAAGATCCTTGAGAGTTTTCGCCCCGAAGAACGTTTTCCAATGATGAGCACTTTTAA
AGTTCTGCTATGTGGCGCGGTATTATCCCGTGTTGACGCCGGGCAAGAGCAACTCGGTCGCCGCATACAC
TATTCTCAGAATGACTTGGTTGAGTACTCACCAGTCACAGAAAAGCATCTTACGGATGGCATGACAGTAA
GAGAATTATGCAGTGCTGCCATAACCATGAGTGATAACACTGCGGCCAACTTACTTCTGACAACGATCGG
AGGACCGAAGGAGCTAACCGCTTTTTTGCACAACATGGGGGATCATGTAACTCGCCTTGATCGTTGGGAA
CCGGAGCTGAATGAAGCCATACCAAACGACGAGCGTGACACCACGATGCCTGCAGCAATGGCAACAACGT
TGCGCAAACTATTAACTGGCGAACTACTTACTCTAGCTTCCCGGCAACAATTAATAGACTGGATGGAGGC
GGATAAAGTTGCAGGACCACTTCTGCGCTCGGCCCTTCCGGCTGGCTGGTTTATTGCTGATAAATCTGGA
GCCGGTGAGCGTGGGTCTCGCGGTATCATTGCAGCACTGGGGCCAGATGGTAAGCCCTCCCGTATCGTAG
TTATCTACACGACGGGGAGTCAGGCAACTATGGATGAACGAAATAGACAGATCGCTGAGATAGGTGCCTC
ACTGATTAAGCATTGGTAACTGTCAGACCAAGTTTACTCATATATACTTTAGATTGATTTAAAACTTCAT
TTTTAATTTAAAAGGATCTAGGTGAAGATCCTTTTTGATAATCTCATGACCAAAATCCCTTAACGTGAGT
TTTCGTTCCACTGAGCGTCAGACCCCGTAGAAAAGATCAAAGGATCTTCTTGAGATCCTTTTTTTCTGCG
CGTAATCTGCTGCTTGCAAACAAAAAAACCACCGCTACCAGCGGTGGTTTGTTTGCCGGATCAAGAGCTA
CCAACTCTTTTTCCGAAGGTAACTGGCTTCAGCAGAGCGCAGATACCAAATACTGTCCTTCTAGTGTAGC
CGTAGTTAGGCCACCACTTCAAGAACTCTGTAGCACCGCCTACATACCTCGCTCTGCTAATCCTGTTACC
AGTGGCTGCTGCCAGTGGCGATAAGTCGTGTCTTACCGGGTTGGACTCAAGACGATAGTTACCGGATAAG
GCGCAGCGGTCGGGCTGAACGGGGGGTTCGTGCACACAGCCCAGCTTGGAGCGAACGACCTACACCGAAC
TGAGATACCTACAGCGTGAGCTATGAGAAAGCGCCACGCTTCCCGAAGGGAGAAAGGCGGACAGGTATCC
GGTAAGCGGCAGGGTCGGAACAGGAGAGCGCACGAGGGAGCTTCCAGGGGGAAACGCCTGGTATCTTTAT
AGTCCTGTCGGGTTTCGCCACCTCTGACTTGAGCGTCGATTTTTGTGATGCTCGTCAGGGGGGCGGAGCC
TATGGAAAAACGCCAGCAACGCGGCCTTTTTACGGTTCCTGGCCTTTTGCTGGCCTTTTGCTCACATGTT
CTTTCCTGCGTTATCCCCTGATTCTGTGGATAACCGTATTACCGCCTTTGAGTGAGCTGATACCGCTCGC
CGCAGCCGAACGACCGAGCGCAGCGAGTCAGTGAGCGAGGAAGCGGAAGAGGCGCGCCATGCGGTATTTT
CTCCTTACGCATCTGTGCGGTATTTCACACCGCAATGGTGCACTCTCAGTACAATCTGCTCTGATGCCGC
ATAGTTAAGCCAGTATACACTCCGCTATCGCTACGTGACTGGGTCATGGCTGCGCCCCGACACCCGCCAA
CACCCGCTGACGCGCCCTGACGGGCTTGTCTGCTCCCGGCATCCGCTTACAGACAAGCTGTGACCGTCTC
CGGGAGCTGCATGTGTCAGAGGTTTTCACCGTCATCACCGAAACGCGCGAGGCAGCTGCGGTAAAGCTCA
TCAGCGTGGTCGTGAAGCGATTCACAGATGTCTGCCTGTTCATCCGCGTCCAGCTCGTTGAGTTTCTCCA
GAAGCGTTAATGTCTGGCTTCTGATAAAGCGGGCCATGTTAAGGGCGGTTTTTTCCTGTTTGGTCACTGA
TGCCTCCGTGTAAGGGGGATTTCTGTTCATGGGGGTAATGATACCGATGAAACGAGAGAGGATGCTCACG
ATACGGGTTACTGATGATGAACATGCCCGGTTACTGGAACGTTGTGAGGGTAAACAACTGGCGGTATGGA
TGCGGCGGGACCAGAGAAAAATCACTCAGGGTCAATGCCAGCGCTTCGTTAATACAGATGTAGGTGTTCC
ACAGGGTAGCCAGCAGCATCCTGCGATGCAGATCCGGAACATAATGGTGCAGGGCGCTGACTTCCGCGTT
TCCAGACTTTACGAAACACGGAAACCGAAGACCATTCATGTTGTTGCTCAGGTCGCAGACGTTTTGCAGC
AGCAGTCGCTTCACGTTCGCTCGCGTATCGGTGATTCATTCTGCTAACCAGTAAGGCAACCCCGCCAGCC
TAGCCGGGTCCTCAACGACAGGAGCACGATCATGCGCACCCGTGGCCAGGACCCAACGCTGCCCGAGATG
CGCCGCGTGCGGCTGCTGGAGATGGCGGACGCGATGGATATGTTCTGCCAAGGGTTGGTTTGCGCATTCA
CAGTTCTCCGCAAGAATTGATTGGCTCCAATTCTTGGAGTGGTGAATCCGTTAGCGAGGTGCCGCCGGCT
TCCATTCAGGTCGAGGTGGCCCGGCTCCATGCACCGCGACGCAACGCGGGGAGGCAGACAAGGTATAGGG
CGGCGCCTACAATCCATGCCAACCCGTTCCATGTGCTCGCCGAGGCGGCATAAATCGCCGTGACGATCAG
CGGTCCAATGATCGAAGTTAGGCTGGTAAGAGCCGCGAGCGATCCTTGAAGCTGTCCCTGATGGTCGTCA
TCTACCTGCCTGGACAGCATGGCCTGCAACGCGGGCATCCCGATGCCGCCGGAAGCGAGAAGAATCATAA
TGGGGAAGGCCATCCAGCCTCGCGTCGCGAACGCCAGCAAGACGTAGCCCAGCGCGTCGGCCGCCATGCC
GGCGATAATGGCCTGCTTCTCGCCGAAACGTTTGGTGGCGGGACCAGTGACGAAGGCTTGAGCGAGGGCG
TGCAAGATTCCGAATACCGCAAGCGACAGGCCGATCATCGTCGCGCTCCAGCGAAAGCGGTCCTCGCCGA
AAATGACCCAGAGCGCTGCCGGCACCTGTCCTACGAGTTGCATGATAAAGAAGACAGTCATAAGTGCGGC
GACGATAGTCATGCCCCGCGCCCACCGGAAGGAGCTGACTGGGTTGAAGGCTCTCAAGGGCATCGGTCGA
CGCTCTCCCTTATGCGACTCCTGCATTAGGAAGCAGCCCAGTAGTAGGTTGAGGCCGTTGAGCACCGCCG
CCGCAAGGAATGGTGCATGCAAGGAGATGGCGCCCAACAGTCCCCCGGCCACGGGGCCTGCCACCATACC
CACGCCGAAACAAGCGCTCATGAGCCCGAAGTGGCGAGCCCGATCTTCCCCATCGGTGATGTCGGCGATA
TAGGCGCCAGCAACCGCACCTGTGGCGCCGGTGATGCCGGCCACGATGCGTCCGGCGTAGAGGATCGAGA
TCTCGATCCCGCGAAATTAATACGACTCACTATAGGGAGACCACAACGGTTTCCCTCTAGTGCCGGCTCC
GGAGAGCTCTTTAATGCGGCCGCTTAATTAAGTTCACTGCCGTATAGGCAGCTAAGAAAATTAACTAGAA
ATAATTTTGTTTAACTTTAAGAAGGAGATATACATATGAAATCTTCTCACCATCACCATCACCATGGTTC
TTCTATGAGCGATAAAATTATTCACCTGACTGACGACAGTTTTGACACGGATGTACTCAAAGCGGACGGG
GCGATCCTCGTCGATTTCTGGGCAGAGTGGTGCGGTCCGTGCAAAATGATCGCCCCGATTCTGGATGAAA
TCGCTGACGAATATCAGGGCAAACTGACCGTTGCAAAACTGAACATCGATCAAAACCCTGGCACTGCGCC
GAAATATGGCATCCGTGGTATCCCGACTCTGCTGCTGTTCAAAAACGGTGAAGTGGCGGCAACCAAAGTG
GGTGCACTGTCTAAAGGTCAGTTGAAAGAGTTCCTCGACGCTAACCTGGCCGGGATCGAGGAAAACCTGT
ACTTCCAATCCAATATTGGAAGTGGATAACGGATCGCGATCGCCCTGCAGGCCGGCCGGTACCACGCGTG
CGCGCTGATCCGGCTGCTAACAAAGCCCGAAAGGAAGCTGAGTTGGCTGCTGCCACCGCTGAGCAATAAC
TAGCATAACCCCTTGGGGCCTCTAAACGGGTCTTGAGGGGTTTTTTGCTGAAAGGAGGAACTATATCCGG
ATATCCACAGGACGGGTGTGGTCGCCATGATCGCGTAGTCGATAGTGGCTCCAAGTAGCGAAGCGAGCAG
GACTGGGCGGCGGCCAAAGCGGTCGGACAGTGCTCCGAGAACGGGTGCGCATAGAAATTGCATCAACGCA
TATAGCGCTAGCAGCACGCCATAGTGACTGGCGATGCTGTCGGAATGGACGATATCCCGCAAGAGGCCCG
GCAGTACCGGCATAACCAAGCCTATGCCTACAGCATCCAGGGTGACGGTGCCGAGGATGACGATGAGCGC
ATTGTTAGATTTCATACACGGTGCCTGACTGCGTTAGCAATTTAACTGTGATAAACTACCGCATTAAAGC
TTATCGATGATAAGCTGTCAAACATGAGAA
Features (pLannotate 1.2.2; 17 found; start..end, strand, type, name):
    104..208     +  promoter       AmpR promoter: bla
    209..1069    +  CDS            AmpR: β-lactamase; bla; confers resistance to ampicillin, carbenicillin, and related antibiotics
   1240..1828    +  rep_origin     ori: high-copy-number ColE1/pMB1/pBR322/pUC origin of replication
   2019..2154    -  misc_feature   bom: basis of mobility region from pBR322
   2256..2447    -  CDS            rop: Rop protein, which maintains plasmids at low copy number; rop
   2464..2844    +  CDS            YPB1_ECOLX: Protein predicted: Swiss-Prot protein existence level 4. From Escherichia coli.
   3086..3986    -  CDS            TcR (fragment): tetracycline efflux protein; tet; confers resistance to tetracycline
   4008..4026    +  promoter       T7 promoter: promoter for bacteriophage T7 RNA polymerase
   4091..4118    +  ncRNA          CRISPR-DR4: Accession: RF01317 - CRISPR RNA direct repeat element
   4136..4158    +  RBS            RBS: efficient ribosome binding site from bacteriophage T7 gene 10 (Olins and Rangwala, 1989)
   4178..4195    +  CDS            6xHis: 6xHis affinity tag
   4205..4531    +  CDS            TrxA: E. coli thioredoxin; trxA
   4541..4557    +  CDS            TEV site (fragment): tobacco etch virus (TEV) protease recognition and cleavage site
   4633..4682    +  CDS            SET1 (fragment): solubility-enhancement tag derived from T7 phage gene 10B
   4690..4737    +  terminator     T7 terminator: transcription terminator for bacteriophage T7 RNA polymerase
   4763..5055    -  CDS            TcR (fragment): tetracycline efflux protein; tet; confers resistance to tetracycline
   5103..5131    -  promoter       tet promoter: E. coli promoter for tetracycline efflux protein gene
