[The description below was written by a language model from this plasmid's Addgene catalogue record and pLannotate feature annotations shown in this document.]
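Description:
371-T is an empty pET-family bacterial expression backbone of about 5.1 kb, designed for ligation-independent cloning (LIC) of an open reading frame behind a cleavable N-terminal His6-thioredoxin fusion. It is propagated in E. coli under ampicillin selection (β-lactamase with its own promoter). It replicates from a pBR322-type ColE1 origin accompanied by the bom region and the rop gene, consistent with the catalogue's low-copy designation. Two tetracycline-resistance gene fragments and the tet promoter flank the expression cassette. These are remnants of the pBR322 ancestry, interrupted by the cassette, and are not functional markers.

The expression unit runs from a T7 promoter through a CRISPR direct-repeat element, a strong T7 gene 10 ribosome binding site, a 6xHis tag, E. coli thioredoxin (TrxA) and a TEV protease site, and ends at a T7 terminator. The short "SET1" fragment annotated just before the terminator is probably vector-derived T7 gene 10 sequence rather than a deliberate tag. Transcription requires a host that supplies T7 RNA polymerase. No lac operator or lacI is annotated in the feature table. Thioredoxin is generally used to aid solubility, the His tag allows metal-affinity purification, and TEV cleavage removes both from the target protein.

The CRISPR repeat corresponds to the Csy4 target sequence described by the depositor. Placed upstream of each ribosome binding site in the 371 series, it allows co-expressed Csy4 to cut a polycistronic transcript into separate messages, which is intended to avoid detrimental structures in long mRNAs. According to the depositor, BioBrick-style NotI, PacI, AsiSI and SbfI sites flank the ORF so that cassettes can be subcloned together into polycistronic co-expression vectors. The vector is linearised with SspI for LIC insertion.
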