Addgene plasmid #97035: 371-T
Purpose: (Empty Backbone) His6-Thioredoxin-tev-yORF
Depositing lab: Chris Jeans. Depositing organization: University of California, Berkeley.
Backbone
  Vector backbone: pET
  Backbone size (bp): 5143
  Vector type: Bacterial Expression
  Promoter: T7
  Tag / fusion protein: His6 tag (N terminal on backbone); Thioredoxin funsion (N terminal on backbone); TEV cleavage site (N terminal on backbone)
Growth in bacteria
  Bacterial resistance: Ampicillin, 100 μg/mL
  Growth temperature: 37°C
  Growth strain: DH5alpha
  Copy number: Low Copy
Gene/Insert
  Cloning method: Ligation Independent Cloning
  Sequencing primers: 5′ Thioredoxin F (5' tatggcatccgtggtatcc 3'); 3′ T7 Reverse
Terms and licenses: Academic/Nonprofit Terms; Industry Terms: Not Available to Industry
Depositor comments: This plasmid is an empty vector to be used with a LIC cloning protocol. It has a TEV cleavable His6-Thioredoxin fusion tag on the N-terminus To clone into this vector, add LIC fusion tags to the 5' end of your PCR primers. Forward - 5'TACTTCCAATCCAATGCA3' Reverse - 5'TTATCCACTTCCAATGTTATTA3' Linearize the plasmid with SspI and gel purify. When digesting the DNA with T4 polymerase for LIC, use dCTP for insert and dGTP for vector. Series 9 vectors have BioBrick restriction sites to facilitate subcloning reactions to make polycistronic expression vectors. NotI, PacI, AsiSI, and SbfI are the restriction enzyme sites that flank your open reading frame. More information on this vector can be found through http://qb3.berkeley.edu/qb3/macrolab/. In the 371-Series plasmids, upstream of each ribosome binding site is a Csy4 target sequence that allows the polycistronic mRNA to be cleaved upstream of each message when your plasmid is co-expressed with the Csy4 protein. By cleaving the message we hope to avoid detrimental mRNA structures that may result from having a long polycistronic message.
How to cite: 371-T was a gift from Chris Jeans (Addgene plasmid # 97035 ; http://n2t.net/addgene:97035 ; RRID:Addgene_97035)
